Addgene plasmid #52278: pSC-hXRCC1-PreE2
Purpose: Bacterial expression of human XRCC1 C-terminally fused to SUMO-E2 and GST
Depositing lab: Primo Schaer. Depositing organization: University of Basel. Publication: Versatile Recombinant SUMOylation System for the Production of SUMO-Modified Protein. Weber AR, Schuermann D, Schar P. PLoS One. 2014 Jul 9;9(7):e102157. doi: 10.1371/journal.pone.0102157. eCollection 2014. PubMed 25007328.
Backbone
  Vector backbone: pTXB3
  Backbone manufacturer: New England Biolabs
  Backbone size w/o insert (bp): 6707
  Total vector size (bp): 8955
  Modifications to backbone: GyrA-intein and CBD domain replaced by expression unit with the PreScission cleavage site fused to Ubc9 and GST
  Vector type: Bacterial Expression
Growth in bacteria
  Bacterial resistance: Ampicillin, 100 μg/mL
  Growth temperature: 37°C
  Growth strain: DH5alpha
  Growth instructions: In combination with a second vector for protein expression in BL21(DE3) cells, the selection pressure was reduced by half to 50 mg/L Ampicillin
  Copy number: High Copy
Gene/Insert
  Gene/Insert name: XRCC1
  Species: H. sapiens (human)
  Insert size (bp): 1906
  GenBank ID: NM_006297.2
  Entrez Gene: XRCC1 (a.k.a. RCC, SCAR26)
  Promoter: T7
  Tag / fusion protein: Ubc9-GST (C terminal on backbone)
  Cloning method: Restriction Enzyme; 5′ cloning site NcoI (not destroyed); 3′ cloning site EcoRI (not destroyed)
  Sequencing primers: 5′ TAATACGACTCACTATAGGG
Resource information
  A portion of this plasmid was derived from a plasmid made by: Ubc9 cDNAs was amplified from pGEX-based expression vector kindly gifted by Ronald Hay
Terms and licenses: Academic/Nonprofit Terms; Industry Terms: Not Available to Industry
How to cite: pSC-hXRCC1-PreE2 was a gift from Primo Schaer (Addgene plasmid # 52278 ; http://n2t.net/addgene:52278 ; RRID:Addgene_52278)
