[The description below was written by a language model from this plasmid's Addgene catalogue record and pLannotate feature annotations shown in this document.]
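Description:
pSC-hXRCC1-PreE2 is an 8,955 bp bacterial expression plasmid built on the pTXB3 backbone, in which the original GyrA intein and chitin-binding domain were replaced by an expression unit encoding a PreScission protease cleavage site followed by the SUMO-conjugating enzyme Ubc9 and GST. It is propagated in E. coli under ampicillin selection (β-lactamase with its own promoter) from a ColE1/pMB1-type origin. The record lists it as high copy, although the feature table also shows a rop gene and a bom fragment carried over from pBR322-type ancestry. An M13 phage origin, remnants of a tetracycline resistance gene, and five tandem rrnB T1 terminators upstream of the expression cassette are also annotated; the terminators presumably limit read-through transcription into the cassette.

The payload is the human XRCC1 coding sequence, a scaffold protein of DNA single-strand break repair, cloned between NcoI and EcoRI sites. It is expressed from a T7 promoter with an adjacent lac operator and the T7 gene 10 ribosome binding site, and transcription ends at a T7 terminator. A plasmid-borne lacI gene supplies repressor, so expression is IPTG-inducible in strains providing T7 RNA polymerase such as BL21(DE3). XRCC1 is fused at its C terminus to Ubc9 and then to Schistosoma japonicum GST. The annotation tool matched the Ubc9 sequence to the chicken protein, and the catalogue does not state its species. Tethering the E2 enzyme to the substrate is intended to promote SUMO modification of XRCC1 as part of a recombinant SUMOylation system, used with a second co-transformed vector whose contents are not described here. GST allows affinity purification, and the PreScission site permits removal of the Ubc9-GST moiety afterwards.
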