Features (pLannotate 1.2.2; 25 found; start..end, strand, type, name):
      1..19      +  promoter       T7 promoter: promoter for bacteriophage T7 RNA polymerase
     20..44      +  protein_bind   lac operator: The lac repressor binds to the lac operator to inhibit transcription in E. coli. This inhibition can be relieved by adding lactose or isopropyl-β-D-thiogalactopyranoside (IPTG). lac repressor encoded by lacI
     59..81      +  RBS            RBS: efficient ribosome binding site from bacteriophage T7 gene 10 (Olins and Rangwala, 1989)
     95..1990    +  CDS            XRCC1: XRCC1_HUMAN - Experimental evidence at protein level: Swiss-Prot protein existence level 1. Involved in DNA single-strand break repair by mediating the assembly of DNA break repair protein complexes. Probably during DNA repair, negatively regulates ADP-ribose levels by modulating ADP- ribosyltransferase PARP1 activity. From Homo sapiens (Human).
   2042..2515    +  CDS            UBE2I: UBC9_CHICK - Also known as UBC9, UBCE9. Experimental evidence at protein level: Swiss-Prot protein existence level 1. Accepts the ubiquitin-like proteins SUMO1, SUMO2 and SUMO3 from the UBLE1A-UBLE1B E1 complex and catalyzes their covalent attachment to other proteins with the help of an E3 ligase such as RANBP2 or CBX4. Essential for nuclear architecture and chromosome segregation. From Gallus gallus (Chicken).
   2528..3181    +  CDS            GST26_SCHJA: Experimental evidence at protein level: Swiss-Prot protein existence level 1. GST isoenzymes appear to play a central role in the parasite detoxification system. Other functions are also suspected including a role in increasing the solubility of haematin in the parasite gut. From Schistosoma japonicum (Blood fluke).
   3190..3239    +  CDS            SET1 (fragment): solubility-enhancement tag derived from T7 phage gene 10B
   3247..3294    +  terminator     T7 terminator: transcription terminator for bacteriophage T7 RNA polymerase
   3354..3458    +  promoter       AmpR promoter: bla
   3459..4319    +  CDS            AmpR: β-lactamase; bla; confers resistance to ampicillin, carbenicillin, and related antibiotics
   4361..4874    -  rep_origin     M13 ori (sequence partly withheld): M13 bacteriophage origin of replication; arrow indicates direction of (+) strand synthesis
   4985..5573    +  rep_origin     ori: high-copy-number ColE1/pMB1/pBR322/pUC origin of replication
   5750..5840    -  misc_feature   bom (fragment): basis of mobility region from pBR322
   5942..6133    -  CDS            rop: Rop protein, which maintains plasmids at low copy number; rop
   6174..6284    +  CDS            mbeC (fragment): MBEC_ECOLX - Experimental evidence at protein level: Swiss-Prot protein existence level 1. Required for efficient mobilization of ColE1 plasmid and is thus essential to promote the specific transfer of the plasmid during conjugation. Probably functions by inducing DNA bending, helping the MbeA relaxase to melt the DNA around the nic site and cleave the phosphodiester bond. Binds specifically double-stranded DNA (dsDNA) containing the ColE1 oriT but does not recognize the inverted repeat (IR). From Escherichia coli.
   6319..6641    -  CDS            TcR (fragment): tetracycline efflux protein; tet; confers resistance to tetracycline
   6656..6677    -  protein_bind   CAP binding site: CAP binding activates transcription in the presence of cAMP. E. coli catabolite activator protein
   6690..7772    -  CDS            lacI: lac repressor; lacI; The lac repressor binds to the lac operator to inhibit transcription in E. coli. This inhibition can be relieved by adding lactose or isopropyl-β-D-thiogalactopyranoside (IPTG).
   7773..7850    -  promoter       lacI promoter: lacI
   7858..7951    -  CDS            TcR (fragment): tetracycline efflux protein; tet; confers resistance to tetracycline
   8003..8089    +  terminator     rrnB T1 terminator: Escherichia coli rrnB; transcription terminator T1 from the E. coli rrnB gene
   8186..8272    +  terminator     rrnB T1 terminator: Escherichia coli rrnB; transcription terminator T1 from the E. coli rrnB gene
   8369..8455    +  terminator     rrnB T1 terminator: Escherichia coli rrnB; transcription terminator T1 from the E. coli rrnB gene
   8552..8638    +  terminator     rrnB T1 terminator: Escherichia coli rrnB; transcription terminator T1 from the E. coli rrnB gene
   8735..8821    +  terminator     rrnB T1 terminator: Escherichia coli rrnB; transcription terminator T1 from the E. coli rrnB gene
>Addgene plasmid #52278 | pSC-hXRCC1-PreE2 | depositor full sequence | sequence record 80842 | pSC-hXRCC1-PreE2 sequence 8955 bps
TAATACGACTCACTATAGGGGAATTGTGAGCGGATAACAATTCCCCTCTAGAAATAATTTTGTTTAACTT
TAAGAAGGAGATATAACCATGGGACCGGAGATCCGCCTCCGCCATGTCGTGTCCTGCAGCAGCCAGGACT
CGACTCACTGTGCAGAAAATCTTCTCAAGGCAGACACTTACCGAAAATGGCGGGCAGCCAAGGCAGGCGA
GAAGACCATCTCTGTGGTCCTACAGTTGGAGAAGGAGGAGCAGATACACAGTGTGGACATTGGGAATGAT
GGCTCAGCTTTCGTGGAGGTGCTGGTGGGCAGTTCAGCTGGAGGCGCTGGGGAGCAAGACTATGAGGTCC
TTCTGGTCACCTCATCTTTCATGTCCCCTTCCGAGAGCCGCAGTGGCTCAAACCCCAACCGCGTTCGCAT
GTTTGGGCCTGACAAGCTGGTCCGGGCAGCCGCCGAGAAGCGCTGGGACCGGGTCAAAATTGTTTGCAGC
CAGCCCTACAGCAAGGACTCCCCCTTTGGCTTGAGTTTTGTACGGTTTCATAGCCCCCCAGACAAAGATG
AGGCAGAGGCCCCGTCCCAGAAGGTGACAGTGACCAAGCTTGGCCAGTTCCGTGTGAAGGAGGAGGATGA
GAGCGCCAACTCTCTGAGGCCGGGGGCTCTCTTCTTCAGCCGGATCAACAAGACATCCCCAGTCACAGCC
AGCGACCCGGCAGGACCTAGCTATGCAGCTGCTACCCTCCAGGCTTCTAGTGCTGCCTCCTCAGCCTCTC
CAGTCTCCAGGGCCATAGGCAGCACCTCCAAGCCCCAGGAGTCTCCCAAAGGGAAGAGGAAGTTGGATTT
GAACCAAGAAGAAAAGAAGACCCCCAGCAAACCACCAGCCCAGCTGTCGCCATCTGTTCCCAAGAGACCT
AAATTGCCAGCTCCAACTCGTACCCCAGCCACAGCCCCAGTCCCTGCCCGAGCACAGGGGGCAGTGACAG
GCAAACCCCGAGGAGAAGGCACCGAGCCCAGACGACCCCGAGCTGGCCCAGAGGAGCTGGGGAAGATCCT
TCAGGGTGTGGTAGTGGTGCTGAGTGGCTTCCAGAACCCCTTCCGCTCCGAGCTGCGAGATAAGGCCCTA
GAGCTTGGGGCCAAGTATCGGCCAGACTGGACCCGGGACAGCACGCACCTCATCTGTGCCTTTGCCAACA
CCCCCAAGTACAGCCAGGTCCTAGGCCTGGGAGGCCGCATCGTGCGTAAGGAGTGGGTGCTGGACTGTCA
CCGCATGCGTCGGCGGCTGCCCTCCCGGAGGTACCTCATGGCAGGGCCAGGTTCCAGCAGTGAGGAGGAT
GAGGCCTCTCACAGCGGTGGCAGCGGAGATGAAGCCCCCAAGCTTCCTCAGAAGCAACCCCAGACCAAAA
CCAAGCCCACTCAGGCAGCTGGACCCAGCTCACCCCAGAAGCCCCCAACCCCTGAAGAGACCAAAGCAGC
CTCACCAGTGCTCCAGGAAGATATAGACATTGAGGGGGTACAGTCAGAAGGACAGGACAATGGGGCGGAA
GATTCTGGGGACACAGAGGATGAGCTGAGGAGGGTGGCAGAGCAGAAGGAACACAGACTGCCCCCTGGCC
AGGAGGAGAATGGGGAAGACCCGTATGCAGGCTCCACGGATGAGAACACGGACAGTGAGGAACACCAGGA
GCCTCCTGATCTGCCAGTCCCTGAGCTCCCAGATTTCTTCCAGGGCAAGCACTTCTTTCTTTACGGGGAG
TTCCCTGGGGACGAGCGGCGGAAACTCATCCGATACGTCACAGCCTTCAATGGGGAGCTCGAGGACTATA
TGAGTGACCGGGTTCAGTTTGTGATCACAGCACAGGAATGGGATCCCAGCTTTGAGGAGGCCCTGATGGA
CAACCCCTCCCTGGCATTCGTTCGTCCCCGATGGATCTACAGTTGCAATGAGAAGCAGAAGTTACTTCCT
CACCAGCTCTATGGGGTGGTGCCGCAAGCCGAATTCCTCGAGGTTCTGTTCCAGGGTCCAGGTGGCGGAA
GCTTAGCATCCATGTCGGGGATCGCCCTCAGCAGACTCGCCCAGGAGAGGAAAGCATGGAGGAAAGACCA
CCCATTTGGTTTCGTGGCTGTCCCAACAAAAAATCCCGATGGCACGATGAACCTCATGAACTGGGAGTGC
GCCATTCCGGGAAAGAAAGGGACTCCGTGGGAAGGAGGCTTGTTTAAACTACGGATGCTTTTCAAAGATG
ATTATCCATCTTCGCCACCAAAATGTAAATTCGAACCACCATTATTTCACCCGAATGTGTACCCTTCGGG
GACAGTGTGCCTGTCCATCTTAGAGGAGGACAAGGACTGGAGGCCAGCCATCACAATCAAACAGATCCTA
TTAGGAATACAGGAACTTCTAAATGAACCAAATATCCAAGACCCAGCTCAAGCAGAGGCCTACACGATTT
ACTGCCAAAACAGAGTGGAGTACGAGAAAAGGGTCCGAGCACAAGCCAAGAAGTTTGCGCCCTCATCAGG
ATCCGGAATGTCCCCTATACTAGGTTATTGGAAAATTAAGGGCCTTGTGCAACCCACTCGACTTCTTTTG
GAATATCTTGAAGAAAAATATGAAGAGCATTTGTATGAGCGCGATGAAGGTGATAAATGGCGAAACAAAA
AGTTTGAATTGGGTTTGGAGTTTCCCAATCTTCCTTATTATATTGATGGTGATGTTAAATTAACACAGTC
TATGGCCATCATACGTTATATAGCTGACAAGCACAACATGTTGGGTGGTTGTCCAAAAGAGCGTGCAGAG
ATTTCAATGCTTGAAGGAGCGGTTTTGGATATTAGATACGGTGTTTCGAGAATTGCATATAGTAAAGACT
TTGAAACTCTCAAAGTTGATTTTCTTAGCAAGCTACCTGAAATGCTGAAAATGTTCGAAGATCGTTTATG
TCATAAAACATATTTAAATGGTGATCATGTAACCCATCCTGACTTCATGTTGTATGACGCTCTTGATGTT
GTTTTATACATGGACCCAATGTGCCTGGATGCGTTCCCAAAATTAGTTTGTTTTAAAAAACGTATTGAAG
CTATCCCACAAATTGATAAGTACTTGAAATCCAGCAAGTATATAGCATGGCCTTTGCAGGGCTGGCAAGC
CACGTTTGGTGGTGGCGACCATCCTCCAAAATAGATCCGGCTGCTAACAAAGCCCGAAAGGAAGCTGAGT
TGGCTGCTGCCACCGCTGAGCAATAACTAGCATAACCCCTTGGGGCCTCTAAACGGGTCTTGAGGGGTTT
TTTGCTGAAAGGAGGAACTATATCCGGATAACTACGTCAGGTGGCACTTTTCGGGGAAATGTGCGCGGAA
CCCCTATTTGTTTATTTTTCTAAATACATTCAAATATGTATCCGCTCATGAGACAATAACCCTGATAAAT
GCTTCAATAATATTGAAAAAGGAAGAGTATGAGTATTCAACATTTCCGTGTCGCCCTTATTCCCTTTTTT
GCGGCATTTTGCCTTCCTGTTTTTGCTCACCCAGAAACGCTGGTGAAAGTAAAAGATGCTGAAGATCAGT
TGGGTGCACGAGTGGGTTACATCGAACTGGATCTCAACAGCGGTAAGATCCTTGAGAGTTTTCGCCCCGA
AGAACGTTCTCCAATGATGAGCACTTTTAAAGTTCTGCTATGTGGCGCGGTATTATCCCGTGTTGACGCC
GGGCAAGAGCAACTCGGTCGCCGCATACACTATTCTCAGAATGACTTGGTTGAGTACTCACCAGTCACAG
AAAAGCATCTTACGGATGGCATGACAGTAAGAGAATTATGCAGTGCTGCCATAACCATGAGTGATAACAC
TGCGGCCAACTTACTTCTGACAACGATCGGAGGACCGAAGGAGCTAACCGCTTTTTTGCACAACATGGGG
GATCATGTAACTCGCCTTGATCGTTGGGAACCGGAGCTGAATGAAGCCATACCAAACGACGAGCGTGACA
CCACGATGCCTGTAGCAATGGCAACAACGTTGCGCAAACTATTAACTGGCGAACTACTTACTCTAGCTTC
CCGGCAACAATTAATAGACTGGATGGAGGCGGATAAAGTTGCAGGACCACTTCTGCGCTCGGCCCTTCCG
GCTGGCTGGTTTATTGCTGATAAATCTGGAGCCGGTGAGCGTGGGTCTCGCGGTATCATTGCAGCACTGG
GGCCAGATGGTAAGCCCTCCCGTATCGTAGTTATCTACACGACGGGGAGTCAGGCAACTATGGATGAACG
AAATAGACAGATCGCTGAGATAGGTGCCTCACTGATTAAGCATTGGTAACTGTCAGACCAAGTTTACTCA
TATATACTTTAGATTGATT
[38 nt withheld, positions 4360-4397]
A
[37 nt withheld, positions 4399-4435]
ATTTTGTTAAAATTCGCGTTAAATTTTTGTTAAATCAGCTCATTTTTTAACCAATAGGCCGAAATCGGCA
AAATCCCTTATAAATCAAAAGAATAGCCCGAGATAGGGT
[37 nt withheld, positions 4545-4581]
AAAGAACGTGGACTCCAACGTCAAAGG
[141 nt withheld, positions 4609-4749]
G
[125 nt withheld, positions 4751-4875]
AAAGGATCTAGGTGAAGATCCTTTTTGATAATCTCATGACCAAAATCCCTTAACGTGAGTTTTCGTTCCA
CTGAGCGTCAGACCCCGTAGAAAAGATCAAAGGATCTTCTTGAGATCCTTTTTTTCTGCGCGTAATCTGC
TGCTTGCAAACAAAAAAACCACCGCTACCAGCGGTGGTTTGTTTGCCGGATCAAGAGCTACCAACTCTTT
TTCCGAAGGTAACTGGCTTCAGCAGAGCGCAGATACCAAATACTGTCCTTCTAGTGTAGCCGTAGTTAGG
CCACCACTTCAAGAACTCTGTAGCACCGCCTACATACCTCGCTCTGCTAATCCTGTTACCAGTGGCTGCT
GCCAGTGGCGATAAGTCGTGTCTTACCGGGTTGGACTCAAGACGATAGTTACCGGATAAGGCGCAGCGGT
CGGGCTGAACGGGGGGTTCGTGCACACAGCCCAGCTTGGAGCGAACGACCTACACCGAACTGAGATACCT
ACAGCGTGAGCTATGAGAAAGCGCCACGCTTCCCGAAGGGAGAAAGGCGGACAGGTATCCGGTAAGCGGC
AGGGTCGGAACAGGAGAGCGCACGAGGGAGCTTCCAGGGGGAAACGCCTGGTATCTTTATAGTCCTGTCG
GGTTTCGCCACCTCTGACTTGAGCGTCGATTTTTGTGATGCTCGTCAGGGGGGCGGAGCCTATGGAAAAA
CGCCAGCAACGCGGCCTTTTTACGGTTCCTGGCCTTTTGCTGGCCTTTTGCTCACATGTTCTTTCCTGCG
TTATCCCCTGATTCTGTGGATAACCGTATTACCGCCTTTGAGTGAGCTGATACCGCTCGCCGCAGCCGAA
CGACCGAGCGCAGCGAGTCAGTGAGCGAGGAAGCTATGGTGCACTCTCAGTACAATCTGCTCTGATGCCG
CATAGTTAAGCCAGTATACACTCCGCTATCGCTACGTGACTGGGTCATGGCTGCGCCCCGACACCCGCCA
ACACCCGCTGACGCGCCCTGACGGGCTTGTCTGCTCCCGGCATCCGCTTACAGACAAGCTGTGACCGTCT
CCGGGAGCTGCATGTGTCAGAGGTTTTCACCGTCATCACCGAAACGCGCGAGGCAGCTGCGGTAAAGCTC
ATCAGCGTGGTCGTGCAGCGATTCACAGATGTCTGCCTGTTCATCCGCGTCCAGCTCGTTGAGTTTCTCC
AGAAGCGTTAATGTCTGGCTTCTGATAAAGCGGGCCATGTTAAGGGCGGTTTTTTCCTGTTTGGTCACTG
ATGCCTCCGTGTAAGGGGGATTTCTGTTCATGGGGGTAATGATACCGATGAAACGAGAGAGGATGCTCAC
GATACGGGTTACTGATGATGAACATGCCCGGTTACTGGAACGTTGTGAGGGTAAACAACTGGCGGTATGG
ATGCGGCGGGACCAGAGAAAAATCACTCAGGGTCAATGCCAGCCGAACGCCAGCAAGACGTAGCCCAGCG
CGTCGGCCGCCATGCCGGCGATAATGGCCTGCTTCTCGCCGAAACGTTTGGTGGCGGGACCAGTGACGAA
GGCTTGAGCGAGGGCGTGCAAGATTCCGAATACCGCAAGCGACAGGCCGATCATCGTCGCGCTCCAGCGA
AAGCGGTCCTCGCCGAAAATGACCCAGAGCGCTGCCGGCACCTGTCCTACGAGTTGCATGATAAAGAAGA
CAGTCATAAGTGCGGCGACGATAGTCATGCCCCGCGCCCACCGGAAGGAGCTGACTGGGTTGAAGGCTCT
CAAGGGCATCGGTCGAGATCCCGGTGCCTAATGAGTGAGCTAACTTACATTAATTGCGTTGCGCTCACTG
CCCGCTTTCCAGTCGGGAAACCTGTCGTGCCAGCTGCATTAATGAATCGGCCAACGCGCGGGGAGAGGCG
GTTTGCGTATTGGGCGCCAGGGTGGTTTTTCTTTTCACCAGTGAGACGGGCAACAGCTGATTGCCCTTCA
CCGCCTGGCCCTGAGAGAGTTGCAGCAAGCGGTCCACGCTGGTTTGCCCCAGCAGGCGAAAATCCTGTTT
GATGGTGGTTAACGGCGGGATATAACATGAGCTGTCTTCGGTATCGTCGTATCCCACTACCGAGATATCC
GCACCAACGCGCAGCCCGGACTCGGTAATGGCGCGCATTGCGCCCAGCGCCATCTGATCGTTGGCAACCA
GCATCGCAGTGGGAACGATGCCCTCATTCAGCATTTGCATGGTTTGTTGAAAACCGGACATGGCACTCCA
GTCGCCTTCCCGTTCCGCTATCGGCTGAATTTGATTGCGAGTGAGATATTTATGCCAGCCAGCCAGACGC
AGACGCGCCGAGACAGAACTTAATGGGCCCGCTAACAGCGCGATTTGCTGGTGACCCAATGCGACCAGAT
GCTCCACGCCCAGTCGCGTACCGTCTTCATGGGAGAAAATAATACTGTTGATGGGTGTCTGGTCAGAGAC
ATCAAGAAATAACGCCGGAACATTAGTGCAGGCAGCTTCCACAGCAATGGCATCCTGGTCATCCAGCGGA
TAGTTAATGATCAGCCCACTGACGCGTTGCGCGAGAAGATTGTGCACCGCCGCTTTACAGGCTTCGACGC
CGCTTCGTTCTACCATCGACACCACCACGCTGGCACCCAGTTGATCGGCGCGAGATTTAATCGCCGCGAC
AATTTGCGACGGCGCGTGCAGGGCCAGACTGGAGGTGGCAACGCCAATCAGCAACGACTGTTTGCCCGCC
AGTTGTTGTGCCACGCGGTTGGGAATGTAATTCAGCTCCGCCATCGCCGCTTCCACTTTTTCCCGCGTTT
TCGCAGAAACGTGGCTGGCCTGGTTCACCACGCGGGAAACGGTCTGATAAGAGACACCGGCATACTCTGC
GACATCGTATAACGTTACTGGTTTCACATTCACCACCCTGAATTGACTCTCTTCCGGGCGCTATCATGCC
ATACCGCGAAAGGTTTTGCGCCATTCGATGGTGTCCGGGATCTCGACGCTCTCCCTTATGCGACTCCTGC
ATTAGGAAGCAGCCCAGTAGTAGGTTGAGGCCGTTGAGCACCGCCGCCGCAAGGAATGGTGCATGCCGGC
ATGCCGCCCTTTCGTCTTCAAGAATTAATTCCCAATTCCCCAGGCATCAAATAAAACGAAAGGCTCAGTC
GAAAGACTGGGCCTTTCGTTTTATCTGTTGTTTGTCGGTGAACGCTCTCCTGAGTAGGACAAATCCGCCG
GGAGCGGATTTGAACGTTGCGAAGCAACGGCCCGGAGGGTGGCGGGCAGGACGCCCGCCATAAACTGCCA
GGAATTAATTCCCCAGGCATCAAATAAAACGAAAGGCTCAGTCGAAAGACTGGGCCTTTCGTTTTATCTG
TTGTTTGTCGGTGAACGCTCTCCTGAGTAGGACAAATCCGCCGGGAGCGGATTTGAACGTTGCGAAGCAA
CGGCCCGGAGGGTGGCGGGCAGGACGCCCGCCATAAACTGCCAGGAATTAATTCCCCAGGCATCAAATAA
AACGAAAGGCTCAGTCGAAAGACTGGGCCTTTCGTTTTATCTGTTGTTTGTCGGTGAACGCTCTCCTGAG
TAGGACAAATCCGCCGGGAGCGGATTTGAACGTTGCGAAGCAACGGCCCGGAGGGTGGCGGGCAGGACGC
CCGCCATAAACTGCCAGGAATTAATTCCCCAGGCATCAAATAAAACGAAAGGCTCAGTCGAAAGACTGGG
CCTTTCGTTTTATCTGTTGTTTGTCGGTGAACGCTCTCCTGAGTAGGACAAATCCGCCGGGAGCGGATTT
GAACGTTGCGAAGCAACGGCCCGGAGGGTGGCGGGCAGGACGCCCGCCATAAACTGCCAGGAATTAATTC
CCCAGGCATCAAATAAAACGAAAGGCTCAGTCGAAAGACTGGGCCTTTCGTTTTATCTGTTGTTTGTCGG
TGAACGCTCTCCTGAGTAGGACAAATCCGCCGGGAGCGGATTTGAACGTTGCGAAGCAACGGCCCGGAGG
GTGGCGGGCAGGACGCCCGCCATAAACTGCCAGGAATTGGGGATCGGAATTAATTCCCGGTTTAAACCGG
GGATCTCGATCCCGCGAAAT
