>Addgene plasmid #52278 | pSC-hXRCC1-PreE2 | addgene partial sequence | sequence record 85620 | T7 5'-TAATACGACTCACTATAGGG-3'
AATAATTTTGTTTAACTTTAAGAAGGAGATATAACCATGGGACCGGAGATCCGCCTCCGCCATGTCGTGT
CCTGCAGCAGCCAGGACTCGACTCACTGTGCAGAAAATCTTCTCAAGGCAGACACTTACCGAAAATGGCG
GGCAGCCAAGGCAGGCGAGAAGACCATCTCTGTGGTCCTACAGTTGGAGAAGGAGGAGCAGATACACAGT
GTGGACATTGGGAATGATGGCTCAGCTTTCGTGGAGGTGCTGGTGGGCAGTTCAGCTGGAGGCGCTGGGG
AGCAAGACTATGAGGTCCTTCTGGTCACCTCATCTTTCATGTCCCCTTCCGAGAGCCGCAGTGGCTCAAA
CCCCAACCGCGTTCGCATGTTTGGGCCTGACAAGCTGGTCCGGGCAGCCGCCGAGAAGCGCTGGGACCGG
GTCAAAATTGTTTGCAGCCAGCCCTACAGCAAGGACTCCCCCTTTGGCTTGAGTTTTGTACGGTTTCATA
GCCCCCCAGACAAAGATGAGGCAGAGGCCCCGTCCCAGAAGGTGACAGTGACCAAGCTTGGCCAGTTCCG
TGTGAAGGAGGAGGATGAGAGCGCCAACTCTCTGAGGCCGGGGGCTCTCTTCTTCAGCCGGATCAACAAG
ACATCCCCAGTCACAGCCAGCGACCCGGCAGGACCTAGCTATGCAGCTGCTACCCTCCAGGCTTCTAGTG
CTGCCTCCTCAGCCTCTCCAGTCTCCAGGGCCATAGGCAGCACCTCCAAGCCCCAGGAGTCTCCCAAAGG
GAAGAGGAAGTTGGATTTGAACCAAGAAGAAAAGAAGACCCCCAGCAAACCACCAGCCCAGCTGTCGCCA
TCTGTTCCCAAGAGACCTAA
