>Addgene plasmid #52278 | pSC-hXRCC1-PreE2 | addgene partial sequence | sequence record 86302 | GST-R 5'-AAAGAAGTCGAGTGGGTTGC-3'
ATTCCGGATCCTGATGAGGGCGCAAACTTCTTGGCTTGTGCTCGGACCCTTTTCTCGTACTCCACTCTGT
TTTGGCAGTAAATCGTGTAGGCCTCTGCTTGAGCTGGGTCTTGGATATTTGGTTCATTTAGAAGTTCCTG
TATTCCTAATAGGATCTGTTTGATTGTGATGGCTGGCCTCCAGTCCTTGTCCTCCTCTAAGATGGACAGG
CACACTGTCCCCGAAGGGTACACATTCGGGTGAAATAATGGTGGTTCGAATTTACATTTTGGTGGCGAAG
ATGGATAATCATCTTTGAAAAGCATCCGTAGTTTAAACAAGCCTCCTTCCCACGGAGTCCCTTTCTTTCC
CGGAATGGCGCACTCCCAGTTCATGAGGTTCATCGTGCCATCGGGATTTTTTGTTGGGACAGCCACGAAA
CCAAATGGGTGGTCTTTCCTCCATGCTTTCCTCTCCTGGGCGAGTCTGCTGAGGGCGATCCCCGACATGG
ATGCTAAGCTTCCGCCACCTGGACCCTGGAACAGAACCTCGAGGAATTCGGCTTGCGGCACCACCCCATA
GAGCTGGTGAGGAAGTAACTTCTGCTTCTCATTGCAACTGTAGATCCATCGGGGACGAACGAATGCCAGG
GAGGGGTTGTCCATCAGGGCCTCCTCAAAGCTGGGATCCCATTCCTGTGCTGTGATCACAAACTGAACCC
GGTCACTCATATAGTCCTCGAGCTCCCCATTGAAGGCTGTGACGTATCGGATGAGTTTCCGCCGCTCGTC
CCCAGGGAACTCCCCGTAAAGAA
